Addgene plasmid #142665: TFORF0618
Purpose: Lentiviral vector for overexpressing transcription factor ORFs with unique 24-bp barcodes. Barcodes facilitate identification of transcription factors in pooled screens.
Depositing lab: Feng Zhang. Depositing organization: Broad Institute. Publication: A transcription factor atlas of directed differentiation. Joung J, Ma S, Tay T, Geiger-Schuller KR, Kirchgatterer PC, Verdine VK, Guo B, Arias-Garcia MA, Allen WE, Singh A, Kuksenko O, Abudayyeh OO, Gootenberg JS, Fu Z, Macrae RK, Buenrostro JD, Regev A, Zhang F. Cell. 2023 Jan 5;186(1):209-229.e26. doi: 10.1016/j.cell.2022.11.026. PubMed 36608654.
Backbone
  Vector backbone: pLX_TRC317
  Backbone manufacturer: Broad Institute Genetic Perturbation Platform
  Backbone size w/o insert (bp): 8264
  Vector type: Mammalian Expression, Lentiviral
  Selectable markers: Puromycin
Growth in bacteria
  Bacterial resistance: Ampicillin, 100 μg/mL
  Growth temperature: 37°C
  Growth strain: NEB Stable
  Copy number: High Copy
Gene/Insert
  Gene/Insert name: ZSCAN26
  Species: H. sapiens (human)
  Insert size (bp): 1538
  Entrez Gene: ZNF187 (a.k.a. MGC2815, SRE-ZBP, ZSCAN26)
  Promoter: EF1a
  Cloning method: Unknown
  Sequencing primers: 5′ GGGTGGAGACTGAAGTTAGGCCAG; 3′ CACATAGCGTAAAAGGAGCAACATAG
Terms and licenses: Academic/Nonprofit Terms; Industry Terms: Not Available to Industry
Depositor comments: NM_001111039,XM_017011264,ENST00000623276 . The transcription factor ORF portion of this plasmid was synthesized by Genewiz. Please test multiple small colonies in case of plasmid recombination. To make this collection available in a timely manner, a portion of this collection was not fully sequenced by Addgene. If an Addgene verified full plasmid sequence is not available, please contact us prior to placing an order to request the full sequence.
How to cite: TFORF0618 was a gift from Feng Zhang (Addgene plasmid # 142665 ; http://n2t.net/addgene:142665 ; RRID:Addgene_142665)
