[The description below was written by a language model from this plasmid's Addgene catalogue record and pLannotate feature annotations shown in this document.]
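Description:
TFORF0618 is a lentiviral mammalian expression plasmid built on the pLX_TRC317 backbone and carrying the human transcription factor ZSCAN26 (also known as ZNF187 or SRE-ZBP) as a synthesized open reading frame. It belongs to a barcoded transcription factor ORF collection in which each construct carries a unique 24-bp barcode, so that the factor present in a given cell can be identified by sequencing in pooled overexpression screens, such as those aimed at directed differentiation. In bacteria the roughly 9.8 kb plasmid is maintained through a high-copy ColE1/pUC-type origin with ampicillin resistance. An f1 origin and remnants of a lac/T7/T3 cloning region are also present. The depositor notes a risk of recombination, which is typical of LTR-containing plasmids.

The viral portion follows a third-generation, self-inactivating design. An RSV promoter fused to a truncated HIV-1 5' LTR drives genomic RNA production in packaging cells, followed by the Ψ packaging signal, a gag fragment, the Rev response element for Rev-dependent nuclear export, a cPPT/CTS element, and a ΔU3 3' LTR with a downstream SV40 polyadenylation signal. Within the transfer cassette, an SV40 early promoter expresses puromycin N-acetyltransferase for selection of transduced cells, and a separate EF-1α promoter provides strong constitutive expression of ZSCAN26. A WPRE downstream of the ORF enhances transcript stability and expression. The automated annotation matches only part of the stated 1,538 bp insert to the ZSCAN26 reference protein, which may reflect the particular isoform cloned. The barcode itself is not annotated in the feature table, so its position is not stated in the record.
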