Features (pLannotate 1.2.2; 31 found; start..end, strand, type, name):
      5..231     +  promoter       RSV promoter: Rous sarcoma virus enhancer/promoter
    232..412     +  LTR            5' LTR (truncated): truncated 5' long terminal repeat (LTR) from HIV-1
    459..584     +  misc_feature   HIV-1 Ψ: packaging signal of human immunodeficiency virus type 1
    568..931     +  CDS            HIV-1 gag (fragment): gag protein from human immunodeficiency virus 1; gag
   1077..1310    +  misc_feature   RRE: The Rev response element (RRE) of HIV-1 allows for Rev-dependent mRNA export from the nucleus to the cytoplasm.
   1687..1713    +  CDS            Rev (fragment): human immunodeficiency virus 1 (HIV-1) Rev protein; rev; enhances nuclear export of unspliced and incompletely spliced viral mRNAs
   1720..1743    +  promoter       SV40 promoter (fragment): SV40 early promoter
   1744..1815    +  promoter       SV40 promoter (fragment): SV40 enhancer and early promoter
   1839..1974    +  rep_origin     SV40 ori: SV40 origin of replication
   2020..2616    +  CDS            PuroR (fragment): puromycin N-acetyltransferase; pac from Streptomyces; confers resistance to puromycin
   2665..2782    +  misc_feature   cPPT/CTS: central polypurine tract and central termination sequence of HIV-1
   2847..2913    +  CDS            small t antigen (fragment): SV40 (simian virus 40) small t antigen
   2920..4098    +  promoter       EF-1α promoter: strong constitutive promoter for human elongation factor EF-1α
   4115..4996    +  CDS            ZSCAN26 (fragment): ZSC26_HUMAN - Also known as ZNF187. Experimental evidence at protein level: Swiss-Prot protein existence level 1. May be involved in transcriptional regulation. From Homo sapiens (Human).
   5564..5617    +  promoter       U6 promoter (fragment): RNA polymerase III promoter for human U6 snRNA
   5659..6247    +  misc_feature   WPRE: woodchuck hepatitis virus posttranscriptional regulatory element
   6298..6317    +  misc_feature   cPPT/CTS (fragment): central polypurine tract and central termination sequence of HIV-1
   6319..6552    +  LTR            3' LTR (ΔU3): self-inactivating 3' long terminal repeat (LTR) from HIV-1
   6630..6751    +  polyA_signal   SV40 poly(A) signal: SV40 polyadenylation signal
   6791..6926    +  rep_origin     SV40 ori: SV40 origin of replication
   6947..6965    -  promoter       T7 promoter: promoter for bacteriophage T7 RNA polymerase
   6973..7128    +  CDS            lacZα (fragment): LacZα fragment of β-galactosidase; lacZ fragment
   7133..7561    +  rep_origin     f1 ori (sequence partly withheld): f1 bacteriophage origin of replication; arrow indicates direction of (+) strand synthesis
   7614..7718    +  promoter       AmpR promoter: bla
   7719..8579    +  CDS            AmpR: β-lactamase; bla; confers resistance to ampicillin, carbenicillin, and related antibiotics
   8750..9338    +  rep_origin     ori: high-copy-number ColE1/pMB1/pBR322/pUC origin of replication
   9521..9613    +  CDS            lacI (fragment): lac repressor; lacI; The lac repressor binds to the lac operator to inhibit transcription in E. coli. This inhibition can be relieved by adding lactose or isopropyl-β-D-thiogalactopyranoside (IPTG).
   9626..9647    +  protein_bind   CAP binding site: CAP binding activates transcription in the presence of cAMP. E. coli catabolite activator protein
   9662..9692    +  promoter       lac promoter: promoter for the E. coli lac operon
   9700..9716    +  protein_bind   lac operator: The lac repressor binds to the lac operator to inhibit transcription in E. coli. This inhibition can be relieved by adding lactose or isopropyl-β-D-thiogalactopyranoside (IPTG). lac repressor encoded by lacI
   9761..9779    +  promoter       T3 promoter: promoter for bacteriophage T3 RNA polymerase
>Addgene plasmid #142665 | TFORF0618 | addgene full sequence | sequence record 397774 | Addgene NGS Result
TTAATGTAGTCTTATGCAATACTCTTGTAGTCTTGCAACATGGTAACGATGAGTTAGCAACATGCCTTAC
AAGGAGAGAAAAAGCACCGTGCATGCCGATTGGTGGAAGTAAGGTGGTACGATCGTGCCTTATTAGGAAG
GCAACAGACGGGTCTGACATGGATTGGACGAACCACTGAATTGCCGCATTGCAGAGATATTGTATTTAAG
TGCCTAGCTCGATACATAAACGGGTCTCTCTGGTTAGACCAGATCTGAGCCTGGGAGCTCTCTGGCTAAC
TAGGGAACCCACTGCTTAAGCCTCAATAAAGCTTGCCTTGAGTGCTTCAAGTAGTGTGTGCCCGTCTGTT
GTGTGACTCTGGTAACTAGAGATCCCTCAGACCCTTTTAGTCAGTGTGGAAAATCTCTAGCAGTGGCGCC
CGAACAGGGACTTGAAAGCGAAAGGGAAACCAGAGGAGCTCTCTCGACGCAGGACTCGGCTTGCTGAAGC
GCGCACGGCAAGAGGCGAGGGGCGGCGACTGGTGAGTACGCCAAAAATTTTGACTAGCGGAGGCTAGAAG
GAGAGAGATGGGTGCGAGAGCGTCAGTATTAAGCGGGGGAGAATTAGATCGCGATGGGAAAAAATTCGGT
TAAGGCCAGGGGGAAAGAAAAAATATAAATTAAAACATATAGTATGGGCAAGCAGGGAGCTAGAACGATT
CGCAGTTAATCCTGGCCTGTTAGAAACATCAGAAGGCTGTAGACAAATACTGGGACAGCTACAACCATCC
CTTCAGACAGGATCAGAAGAACTTAGATCATTATATAATACAGTAGCAACCCTCTATTGTGTGCATCAAA
GGATAGAGATAAAAGACACCAAGGAAGCTTTAGACAAGATAGAGGAAGAGCAAAACAAAAGTAAGACCAC
CGCACAGCAAGCGGCCGCTGATCTTCAGACCTGGAGGAGGAGATATGAGGGACAATTGGAGAAGTGAATT
ATATAAATATAAAGTAGTAAAAATTGAACCATTAGGAGTAGCACCCACCAAGGCAAAGAGAAGAGTGGTG
CAGAGAGAAAAAAGAGCAGTGGGAATAGGAGCTTTGTTCCTTGGGTTCTTGGGAGCAGCAGGAAGCACTA
TGGGCGCAGCGTCAATGACGCTGACGGTACAGGCCAGACAATTATTGTCTGGTATAGTGCAGCAGCAGAA
CAATTTGCTGAGGGCTATTGAGGCGCAACAGCATCTGTTGCAACTCACAGTCTGGGGCATCAAGCAGCTC
CAGGCAAGAATCCTGGCTGTGGAAAGATACCTAAAGGATCAACAGCTCCTGGGGATTTGGGGTTGCTCTG
GAAAACTCATTTGCACCACTGCTGTGCCTTGGAATGCTAGTTGGAGTAATAAATCTCTGGAACAGATTTG
GAATCACACGACCTGGATGGAGTGGGACAGAGAAATTAACAATTACACAAGCTTAATACACTCCTTAATT
GAAGAATCGCAAAACCAGCAAGAAAAGAATGAACAAGAATTATTGGAATTAGATAAATGGGCAAGTTTGT
GGAATTGGTTTAACATAACAAATTGGCTGTGGTATATAAAATTATTCATAATGATAGTAGGAGGCTTGGT
AGGTTTAAGAATAGTTTTTGCTGTACTTTCTATAGTGAATAGAGTTAGGCAGGGATATTCACCATTATCG
TTTCAGACCCACCTCCCAACCCCGAGGGGACCCATGCATTGCATCTCAATTAGTCAGCAACCAGGTGTGG
AAAGTCCCCAGGCTCCCCAGCAGGCAGAAGTATGCAAAGCATGCGTCTCAATTAGTCAGCAACCATAGTC
CCGCCCCTAACTCCGCCCATCCCGCCCCTAACTCCGCCCAGTTCCGCCCATTCTCCGCCCCATGGCTGAC
TAATTTTTTTTATTTATGCAGAGGCCGAGGCCGCCTCGGCCTCTGAGCTATTCCAGAAGTAGTGAGGAGG
CTTTTTTGGAGGCCTAGGCTTTTGCAAAAAGCTTTCTAGAGGTACCACCGGAGCTTACCATGACCGAGTA
CAAGCCCACGGTGCGCCTCGCCACCCGCGACGACGTCCCCAGGGCCGTACGCACCCTCGCCGCCGCGTTC
GCCGACTACCCCGCCACGCGCCACACCGTCGATCCGGACCGCCACATCGAGCGGGTCACCGAGCTGCAAG
AACTCTTCCTCACGCGCGTCGGGCTCGACATCGGCAAGGTGTGGGTCGCGGACGACGGCGCCGCCGTGGC
GGTCTGGACCACGCCGGAGAGCGTCGAAGCGGGGGCGGTGTTCGCCGAGATCGGCCCGCGCATGGCCGAG
TTGAGCGGTTCCCGGCTGGCCGCGCAGCAACAGATGGAAGGCCTCCTGGCGCCGCACCGGCCCAAGGAGC
CCGCGTGGTTCCTGGCCACCGTCGGCGTCTCGCCCGACCACCAGGGCAAGGGTCTGGGCAGCGCCGTCGT
GCTCCCCGGAGTGGAGGCGGCCGAGCGCGCCGGGGTGCCCGCCTTCCTGGAGACCTCCGCGCCCCGCAAC
CTCCCCTTCTACGAGCGGCTCGGCTTCACCGTCACCGCCGACGTCGAGGTGCCCGAAGGACCGCGCACCT
GGTGCATGACCCGCAAGCCCGGTGCCAGTTAACGAATTCTAGATCTTGAGACAAATGGCAGTATTCATCC
ACAATTTTAAAAGAAAAGGGGGGATTGGGGGGTACAGTGCAGGGGAAAGAATAGTAGACATAATAGCAAC
AGACATACAAACTAAAGAATTACAAAAACAAATTACAAAAATTCAAAATTTTCGGGTTTATTACAGGGAC
AGCAGAGATCCACTTTGGCGCCGGCTCGAGGCCTGCAGGTGCAAAGATGGATAAAGTTTTAAACAGAGAG
GAATCTTTGCAGCTAATGGACCTTCTAGGTCTTGAAAGGAGTGGGAATTGGCTCCGGTGCCCGTCAGTGG
GCAGAGCGCACATCGCCCACAGTCCCCGAGAAGTTGGGGGGAGGGGTCGGCAATTGAACCGGTGCCTAGA
GAAGGTGGCGCGGGGTAAACTGGGAAAGTGATGTCGTGTACTGGCTCCGCCTTTTTCCCGAGGGTGGGGG
AGAACCGTATATAAGTGCAGTAGTCGCCGTGAACGTTCTTTTTCGCAACGGGTTTGCCGCCAGAACACAG
GTAAGTGCCGTGTGTGGTTCCCGCGGGCCTGGCCTCTTTACGGGTTATGGCCCTTGCGTGCCTTGAATTA
CTTCCACCTGGCTGCAGTACGTGATTCTTGATCCCGAGCTTCGGGTTGGAAGTGGGTGGGAGAGTTCGAG
GCCTTGCGCTTAAGGAGCCCCTTCGCCTCGTGCTTGAGTTGAGGCCTGGCCTGGGCGCTGGGGCCGCCGC
GTGCGAATCTGGTGGCACCTTCGCGCCTGTCTCGCTGCTTTCGATAAGTCTCTAGCCATTTAAAATTTTT
GATGACCTGCTGCGACGCTTTTTTTCTGGCAAGATAGTCTTGTAAATGCGGGCCAAGATCTGCACACTGG
TATTTCGGTTTTTGGGGCCGCGGGCGGCGACGGGGCCCGTGCGTCCCAGCGCACATGTTCGGCGAGGCGG
GGCCTGCGAGCGCGGCCACCGAGAATCGGACGGGGGTAGTCTCAAGCTGGCCGGCCTGCTCTGGTGCCTG
GCCTCGCGCCGCCGTGTATCGCCCCGCCCTGGGCGGCAAGGCTGGCCCGGTCGGCACCAGTTGCGTGAGC
GGAAAGATGGCCGCTTCCCGGCCCTGCTGCAGGGAGCTCAAAATGGAGGACGCGGCGCTCGGGAGAGCGG
GCGGGTGAGTCACCCACACAAAGGAAAAGGGCCTTTCCGTCCTCAGCCGTCGCTTCATGTGACTCCACGG
AGTACCGGGCGCCGTCCAGGCACCTCGATTAGTTCTCGAGCTTTTGGAGTACGTCGTCTTTAGGTTGGGG
GGAGGGGTTTTATGCGATGGAGTTTCCCCACACTGAGTGGGTGGAGACTGAAGTTAGGCCAGCTTGGCAC
TTGATGTAATTCTCCTTGGAATTTGCCCTTTTTGAGTTTGGATCTTGGTTCATTCTCAAGCCTCAGACAG
TGGTTCAAAGTTTTTTTCTTCCATTTCAGGTGTCGTGAGGCTAGCACCGCCACCATGGCAACAGCATTGG
TGAGTGCCCATTCCCTGGCTCCCCTGAATCTGAAGAAGGAGGGGCTTCGGGTAGTGAGGGAGGATCACTA
CTCTACTTGGGAACAGGGATTCAAGCTGCAAGGAAACAGTAAAGGCCTTGGACAGGAGCCATTGTGCAAA
CAATTCAGGCAGTTGCGTTATGAAGAGACCACAGGACCTCGAGAAGCACTAAGTCGGCTCCGGGAGCTCT
GTCAACAGTGGCTACAGCCCGAGACCCATACCAAGGAGCAGATCCTGGAGCTGCTGGTGCTGGAGCAGTT
TCTGATCATCCTGCCTAAGGAGCTCCAGGCCCGGGTGCAGGAGCATCACCCAGAGAGCAGGGAGGACGTG
GTTGTTGTTCTGGAGGATTTGCAGCTGGATCTTGGAGAAACAGGACAACAGGACCCAGACCAGCCAAAGA
AACAAAAAATACTTGTGGAGGAGATGGCCCCTCTGAAAGGAGTACAGGAACAGCAGGTTCGGCATGAGTG
TGAAGTTACAAAGCCTGAGAAAGAGAAGGGTGAGGAGACAAGGATTGAGAATGGGAAGCTTATTGTAGTA
ACAGACTCTTGTGGAAGAGTAGAGTCATCTGGGAAAATATCTGAACCCATGGAGGCTCATAATGAGGGCT
CTAACTTGGAAAGGCATCAGGCCAAGCCCAAAGAGAAGATTGAGTATAAATGCTCAGAACGTGAGCAGAG
ATTCATCCAGCACTTGGACCTGATTGAACATGCGAGTACACACACGGGAAAGAAACTCTGCGAGTCTGAT
GTGTGTCAGAGTTCCAGTCTTACAGGACATAAGAAAGTCCTCTCTAGAGAGAAAGGTCATCAGTGTCATG
AGTGTGGGAAAGCCTTTCAGAGGAGTTCACACCTCGTCAGACATCAGAAAATCCATCTTGGTGAGAAGCC
TTATCAGTGCAATGAGTGTGGCAAAGTCTTTAGCCAGAATGCAGGCCTTTTGGAACATCTCAGAATTCAT
ACTGGAGAGAAACCTTATCTATGTATCCATTGTGGAAAAAATTTTAGGCGCAGCTCTCACCTTAATCGAC
ATCAGAGAATTCACAGTCAGGAGGAGCCCTGTGAGTGCAAGGAGTGTGGAAAAACCTTTAGTCAGGCCTT
ACTCCTCACCCACCATCAGAGAATCCATAGTCACTCCAAAAGCCATCAATGTAACGAGTGTGGAAAAGCT
TTCAGTTTGACCTCAGACCTTATTCGACACCACAGAATTCATACTGGAGAAAAACCTTTCAAGTGTAACA
TATGCCAGAAAGCCTTCCGACTAAACTCACACCTTGCTCAGCATGTAAGAATCCACAATGAAGAAAAACC
CTATCAGTGTAGTGAATGTGGAGAAGCCTTCAGGCAAAGGTCAGGTCTTTTTCAACATCAGAGATATCAC
CACAAAGACAAACTGGCTTAGTAATGAACTAGTCCGTAACTTGAAAGTATTTCGATTTCTTGGCTTTATA
TATCTTGTGGAAAGGACGAAGATTGCGCCTCAGTTCGACGCCAACGCGTTAAGTCGACAATCAACCTCTG
GATTACAAAATTTGTGAAAGATTGACTGGTATTCTTAACTATGTTGCTCCTTTTACGCTATGTGGATACG
CTGCTTTAATGCCTTTGTATCATGCTATTGCTTCCCGTATGGCTTTCATTTTCTCCTCCTTGTATAAATC
CTGGTTGCTGTCTCTTTATGAGGAGTTGTGGCCCGTTGTCAGGCAACGTGGCGTGGTGTGCACTGTGTTT
GCTGACGCAACCCCCACTGGTTGGGGCATTGCCACCACCTGTCAGCTCCTTTCCGGGACTTTCGCTTTCC
CCCTCCCTATTGCCACGGCGGAACTCATCGCCGCCTGCCTTGCCCGCTGCTGGACAGGGGCTCGGCTGTT
GGGCACTGACAATTCCGTGGTGTTGTCGGGGAAATCATCGTCCTTTCCTTGGCTGCTCGCCTGTGTTGCC
ACCTGGATTCTGCGCGGGACGTCCTTCTGCTACGTCCCTTCGGCCCTCAATCCAGCGGACCTTCCTTCCC
GCGGCCTGCTGCCGGCTCTGCGGCCTCTTCCGCGTCTTCGCCTTCGCCCTCAGACGAGTCGGATCTCCCT
TTGGGCCGCCTCCCCGCGTCGACTTTAAGACCAATGACTTACAAGGCAGCTGTAGATCTTAGCCACTTTT
TAAAAGAAAAGGGGGGACTGGAAGGGCTAATTCACTCCCAACGAAGACAAGATCTGCTTTTTGCTTGTAC
TGGGTCTCTCTGGTTAGACCAGATCTGAGCCTGGGAGCTCTCTGGCTAACTAGGGAACCCACTGCTTAAG
CCTCAATAAAGCTTGCCTTGAGTGCTTCAAGTAGTGTGTGCCCGTCTGTTGTGTGACTCTGGTAACTAGA
GATCCCTCAGACCCTTTTAGTCAGTGTGGAAAATCTCTAGCAGTACGTATAGTAGTTCATGTCATCTTAT
TATTCAGTATTTATAACTTGCAAAGAAATGAATATCAGAGAGTGAGAGGAACTTGTTTATTGCAGCTTAT
AATGGTTACAAATAAAGCAATAGCATCACAAATTTCACAAATAAAGCATTTTTTTCACTGCATTCTAGTT
GTGGTTTGTCCAAACTCATCAATGTATCTTATCATGTCTGGCTCTAGCTATCCCGCCCCTAACTCCGCCC
ATCCCGCCCCTAACTCCGCCCAGTTCCGCCCATTCTCCGCCCCATGGCTGACTAATTTTTTTTATTTATG
CAGAGGCCGAGGCCGCCTCGGCCTCTGAGCTATTCCAGAAGTAGTGAGGAGGCTTTTTTGGAGGCCTAGG
GACGTACCCAATTCGCCCTATAGTGAGTCGTATTACGCGCGCTCACTGGCCGTCGTTTTACAACGTCGTG
ACTGGGAAAACCCTGGCGTTACCCAACTTAATCGCCTTGCAGCACATCCCCCTTTCGCCAGCTGGCGTAA
TAGCGAAGAGGCCCGCACCGATCGCCCTTCCCAACAGTTGCGCAGCCTGAATGGCGAATGGG
[124 nt withheld, positions 7133-7256]
C
[91 nt withheld, positions 7258-7348]
A
[49 nt withheld, positions 7350-7398]
CCTTTGACGTTGGAGTCCACGTTCTTT
[37 nt withheld, positions 7426-7462]
ACCCTATCTCGGTCTATTCTTTTGATTTATAAGGGATTTTGCCGATTTCGGCCTATTGGTTAAAAAATGA
GCTGATTTAACAAAAATTTAACGCGAATTTTAACAAAATATTAACGCTTACAATTTAGGTGGCACTTTTC
GGGGAAATGTGCGCGGAACCCCTATTTGTTTATTTTTCTAAATACATTCAAATATGTATCCGCTCATGAG
ACAATAACCCTGATAAATGCTTCAATAATATTGAAAAAGGAAGAGTATGAGTATTCAACATTTCCGTGTC
GCCCTTATTCCCTTTTTTGCGGCATTTTGCCTTCCTGTTTTTGCTCACCCAGAAACGCTGGTGAAAGTAA
AAGATGCTGAAGATCAGTTGGGTGCACGAGTGGGTTACATCGAACTGGATCTCAACAGCGGTAAGATCCT
TGAGAGTTTTCGCCCCGAAGAACGTTTTCCAATGATGAGCACTTTTAAAGTTCTGCTATGTGGCGCGGTA
TTATCCCGTATTGACGCCGGGCAAGAGCAACTCGGTCGCCGCATACACTATTCTCAGAATGACTTGGTTG
AGTACTCACCAGTCACAGAAAAGCATCTTACGGATGGCATGACAGTAAGAGAATTATGCAGTGCTGCCAT
AACCATGAGTGATAACACTGCGGCCAACTTACTTCTGACAACGATCGGAGGACCGAAGGAGCTAACCGCT
TTTTTGCACAACATGGGGGATCATGTAACTCGCCTTGATCGTTGGGAACCGGAGCTGAATGAAGCCATAC
CAAACGACGAGCGTGACACCACGATGCCTGTAGCAATGGCAACAACGTTGCGCAAACTATTAACTGGCGA
ACTACTTACTCTAGCTTCCCGGCAACAATTAATAGACTGGATGGAGGCGGATAAAGTTGCAGGACCACTT
CTGCGCTCGGCCCTTCCGGCTGGCTGGTTTATTGCTGATAAATCTGGAGCCGGTGAGCGTGGGTCTCGCG
GTATCATTGCAGCACTGGGGCCAGATGGTAAGCCCTCCCGTATCGTAGTTATCTACACGACGGGGAGTCA
GGCAACTATGGATGAACGAAATAGACAGATCGCTGAGATAGGTGCCTCACTGATTAAGCATTGGTAACTG
TCAGACCAAGTTTACTCATATATACTTTAGATTGATTTAAAACTTCATTTTTAATTTAAAAGGATCTAGG
TGAAGATCCTTTTTGATAATCTCATGACCAAAATCCCTTAACGTGAGTTTTCGTTCCACTGAGCGTCAGA
CCCCGTAGAAAAGATCAAAGGATCTTCTTGAGATCCTTTTTTTCTGCGCGTAATCTGCTGCTTGCAAACA
AAAAAACCACCGCTACCAGCGGTGGTTTGTTTGCCGGATCAAGAGCTACCAACTCTTTTTCCGAAGGTAA
CTGGCTTCAGCAGAGCGCAGATACCAAATACTGTTCTTCTAGTGTAGCCGTAGTTAGGCCACCACTTCAA
GAACTCTGTAGCACCGCCTACATACCTCGCTCTGCTAATCCTGTTACCAGTGGCTGCTGCCAGTGGCGAT
AAGTCGTGTCTTACCGGGTTGGACTCAAGACGATAGTTACCGGATAAGGCGCAGCGGTCGGGCTGAACGG
GGGGTTCGTGCACACAGCCCAGCTTGGAGCGAACGACCTACACCGAACTGAGATACCTACAGCGTGAGCT
ATGAGAAAGCGCCACGCTTCCCGAAGGGAGAAAGGCGGACAGGTATCCGGTAAGCGGCAGGGTCGGAACA
GGAGAGCGCACGAGGGAGCTTCCAGGGGGAAACGCCTGGTATCTTTATAGTCCTGTCGGGTTTCGCCACC
TCTGACTTGAGCGTCGATTTTTGTGATGCTCGTCAGGGGGGCGGAGCCTATGGAAAAACGCCAGCAACGC
GGCCTTTTTACGGTTCCTGGCCTTTTGCTGGCCTTTTGCTCACATGTTCTTTCCTGCGTTATCCCCTGAT
TCTGTGGATAACCGTATTACCGCCTTTGAGTGAGCTGATACCGCTCGCCGCAGCCGAACGACCGAGCGCA
GCGAGTCAGTGAGCGAGGAAGCGGAAGAGCGCCCAATACGCAAACCGCCTCTCCCCGCGCGTTGGCCGAT
TCATTAATGCAGCTGGCACGACAGGTTTCCCGACTGGAAAGCGGGCAGTGAGCGCAACGCAATTAATGTG
AGTTAGCTCACTCATTAGGCACCCCAGGCTTTACACTTTATGCTTCCGGCTCGTATGTTGTGTGGAATTG
TGAGCGGATAACAATTTCACACAGGAAACAGCTATGACCATGATTACGCCAAGCGCGCAATTAACCCTCA
CTAAAGGGAACAAAAGCTGGAGCTGCAAGC
