>Addgene plasmid #142665 | TFORF0618 | depositor partial sequence | sequence record 280133 | Insert
ACCGCCACCATGGCAACAGCATTGGTGAGTGCCCATTCCCTGGCTCCCCTGAATCTGAAGAAGGAGGGGC
TTCGGGTAGTGAGGGAGGATCACTACTCTACTTGGGAACAGGGATTCAAGCTGCAAGGAAACAGTAAAGG
CCTTGGACAGGAGCCATTGTGCAAACAATTCAGGCAGTTGCGTTATGAAGAGACCACAGGACCTCGAGAA
GCACTAAGTCGGCTCCGGGAGCTCTGTCAACAGTGGCTACAGCCCGAGACCCATACCAAGGAGCAGATCC
TGGAGCTGCTGGTGCTGGAGCAGTTTCTGATCATCCTGCCTAAGGAGCTCCAGGCCCGGGTGCAGGAGCA
TCACCCAGAGAGCAGGGAGGACGTGGTTGTTGTTCTGGAGGATTTGCAGCTGGATCTTGGAGAAACAGGA
CAACAGGACCCAGACCAGCCAAAGAAACAAAAAATACTTGTGGAGGAGATGGCCCCTCTGAAAGGAGTAC
AGGAACAGCAGGTTCGGCATGAGTGTGAAGTTACAAAGCCTGAGAAAGAGAAGGGTGAGGAGACAAGGAT
TGAGAATGGGAAGCTTATTGTAGTAACAGACTCTTGTGGAAGAGTAGAGTCATCTGGGAAAATATCTGAA
CCCATGGAGGCTCATAATGAGGGCTCTAACTTGGAAAGGCATCAGGCCAAGCCCAAAGAGAAGATTGAGT
ATAAATGCTCAGAACGTGAGCAGAGATTCATCCAGCACTTGGACCTGATTGAACATGCGAGTACACACAC
GGGAAAGAAACTCTGCGAGTCTGATGTGTGTCAGAGTTCCAGTCTTACAGGACATAAGAAAGTCCTCTCT
AGAGAGAAAGGTCATCAGTGTCATGAGTGTGGGAAAGCCTTTCAGAGGAGTTCACACCTCGTCAGACATC
AGAAAATCCATCTTGGTGAGAAGCCTTATCAGTGCAATGAGTGTGGCAAAGTCTTTAGCCAGAATGCAGG
CCTTTTGGAACATCTCAGAATTCATACTGGAGAGAAACCTTATCTATGTATCCATTGTGGAAAAAATTTT
AGGCGCAGCTCTCACCTTAATCGACATCAGAGAATTCACAGTCAGGAGGAGCCCTGTGAGTGCAAGGAGT
GTGGAAAAACCTTTAGTCAGGCCTTACTCCTCACCCACCATCAGAGAATCCATAGTCACTCCAAAAGCCA
TCAATGTAACGAGTGTGGAAAAGCTTTCAGTTTGACCTCAGACCTTATTCGACACCACAGAATTCATACT
GGAGAAAAACCTTTCAAGTGTAACATATGCCAGAAAGCCTTCCGACTAAACTCACACCTTGCTCAGCATG
TAAGAATCCACAATGAAGAAAAACCCTATCAGTGTAGTGAATGTGGAGAAGCCTTCAGGCAAAGGTCAGG
TCTTTTTCAACATCAGAGATATCACCACAAAGACAAACTGGCTTAGTAATGAACTAGTCCGTAACTTGAA
AGTATTTCGATTTCTTGGCTTTATATATCTTGTGGAAAGGACGAAGATTGCGCCTCAGTTCGACGCCA
