>Addgene plasmid #142665 | TFORF0618 | depositor partial sequence | sequence record 280134 | Barcode
AGATTGCGCCTCAGTTCGACGCCA
